Addgene plasmid #213605: pRK5-PLA2G15-6xHis S198A
Purpose: Expresses PLA2G15-6xHis S198A in mammalian cells
Depositing lab: Monther Abu-Remaileh. Depositing organization: Stanford University. Publication: Glycerophosphodiesters inhibit lysosomal phospholipid catabolism in Batten disease. Nyame K, Hims A, Aburous A, Laqtom NN, Dong W, Medoh UN, Heiby JC, Xiong J, Ori A, Abu-Remaileh M. Mol Cell. 2024 Apr 4;84(7):1354-1364.e9. doi: 10.1016/j.molcel.2024.02.006. Epub 2024 Mar 5. PubMed 38447580.
Backbone
  Vector backbone: pRK5
  Vector type: Mammalian Expression
Growth in bacteria
  Bacterial resistance: Ampicillin, 100 μg/mL
  Growth temperature: 37°C
  Growth strain: DH5alpha
  Copy number: High Copy
Gene/Insert
  Gene/Insert name: Phospholipase A2 Group XV (alt names: PLA2G15; Lysosomal phospholipase A2)
  Species: H. sapiens (human)
  Insert size (bp): 1325
  Mutation: Changed serine 198 to alanine
  GenBank ID: 23659
  Entrez Gene: PLA2G15 (a.k.a. ACS, GXVPLA2, LLPL, LPLA2, LYPLA3)
  Promoter: CMV
  Tag / fusion protein: 6xHis (C terminal on insert)
  Cloning method: Gibson Cloning
  Sequencing primers: 5′ TCCCAGGTCCAACTGCACCTCGGTTCTATCGATTGAATTC; 3′ GCGGCCGCTAAGTAAGTAAGGATCCCCAGCTTGGCCGCCA
Terms and licenses: Academic/Nonprofit Terms; Industry Terms: Not Available to Industry
How to cite: pRK5-PLA2G15-6xHis S198A was a gift from Monther Abu-Remaileh (Addgene plasmid # 213605 ; http://n2t.net/addgene:213605 ; RRID:Addgene_213605)
