[The description below was written by a language model from this plasmid's Addgene catalogue record and pLannotate feature annotations shown in this document.]
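Description:
pRK5-PLA2G15-6xHis S198A is a mammalian expression plasmid of about 5.9 kb built on the pRK5 backbone. It carries human phospholipase A2 group XV (PLA2G15, also called lysosomal phospholipase A2) with serine 198 changed to alanine and a C-terminal 6xHis tag. The insert was introduced by Gibson cloning. In E. coli the plasmid is maintained at high copy from a ColE1/pUC-type origin and selected with ampicillin through the β-lactamase gene. An M13 phage origin is also present, along with backbone remnants that have no role in expression: fragments of lacZα, lacI, rop and bom, and the lac promoter/operator region.

Expression in mammalian cells is driven by the human cytomegalovirus immediate-early enhancer and promoter, followed by a fragment of CMV intron A and an SP6 phage promoter that could support in vitro transcription. The annotation also calls a short fragment of a mouse immunoglobulin heavy-chain signal sequence just upstream of the PLA2G15 coding region. This fragment appears to be a separate feature rather than part of the open reading frame, and the record does not say whether it has any function. An SV40 polyadenylation signal terminates the transcript, and an SV40 enhancer/early promoter region lies downstream. The His tag is listed in the catalogue fields but is not annotated separately in the feature table.

PLA2G15 is annotated as a calcium-independent phospholipase and acyltransferase acting on glycerophospholipids in acidic compartments. The record does not state the effect of the S198A substitution. The stated purpose is simply expression of this tagged mutant in mammalian cells, and the associated study concerns lysosomal phospholipid catabolism in Batten disease. The His tag would allow affinity purification or detection of the expressed protein.
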