Features (pLannotate 1.2.2; 20 found; start..end, strand, type, name):
     14..393     +  enhancer       CMV enhancer: human cytomegalovirus immediate early enhancer
    394..597     +  promoter       CMV promoter: human cytomegalovirus (CMV) immediate early promoter
    733..776     +  intron         CMV intron (fragment): modified intron A from human cytomegalovirus
    828..846     +  promoter       SP6 promoter: promoter for bacteriophage SP6 RNA polymerase
    850..887     +  CDS            IgH signal sequence (fragment): signal sequence from the mouse immunoglobulin heavy chain variable region
    928..2163    +  CDS            PLA2G15: PAG15_HUMAN - Also known as LYPLA3. Experimental evidence at protein level: Swiss-Prot protein existence level 1. Has dual calcium-independent phospholipase and O- acyltransferase activities with a potential role in glycerophospholipid homeostasis and remodeling of acyl groups of lipophilic alcohols present in acidic cellular compartments (PubMed:10092508, PubMed:11790796, PubMed:20410020, PubMed:23958596, PubMed:29724779, PubMed:25727495). Catalyzes hydrolysis of the ester bond of the fatty acyl group attached at sn-1 or sn-2 position of phospholipids (phospholipase A1 or A2 activity) and tra
   2246..2380    +  polyA_signal   SV40 poly(A) signal: SV40 polyadenylation signal
   2449..2806    +  promoter       SV40 promoter: SV40 enhancer and early promoter
   2825..2979    +  CDS            lacZα (fragment): LacZα fragment of β-galactosidase; lacZ fragment
   2985..3036    -  misc_feature   bom (fragment): basis of mobility region from pBR322
   3055..3435    +  rep_origin     M13 ori (sequence partly withheld): M13 bacteriophage origin of replication; arrow indicates direction of (+) strand synthesis
   3511..3560    -  misc_feature   bom (fragment): basis of mobility region from pBR322
   3662..3697    -  CDS            rop (fragment): Rop protein, which maintains plasmids at low copy number; rop
   3792..3896    +  promoter       AmpR promoter: bla
   3897..4757    +  CDS            AmpR: β-lactamase; bla; confers resistance to ampicillin, carbenicillin, and related antibiotics
   4928..5516    +  rep_origin     ori: high-copy-number ColE1/pMB1/pBR322/pUC origin of replication
   5699..5791    +  CDS            lacI (fragment): lac repressor; lacI; The lac repressor binds to the lac operator to inhibit transcription in E. coli. This inhibition can be relieved by adding lactose or isopropyl-β-D-thiogalactopyranoside (IPTG).
   5804..5825    +  protein_bind   CAP binding site: CAP binding activates transcription in the presence of cAMP. E. coli catabolite activator protein
   5840..5870    +  promoter       lac promoter: promoter for the E. coli lac operon
   5878..5894    +  protein_bind   lac operator: The lac repressor binds to the lac operator to inhibit transcription in E. coli. This inhibition can be relieved by adding lactose or isopropyl-β-D-thiogalactopyranoside (IPTG). lac repressor encoded by lacI
>Addgene plasmid #213605 | pRK5-PLA2G15-6xHis S198A | addgene full sequence | sequence record 424659 | Addgene NGS Result
TTCGAGCTCGCCCGACATTGATTATTGACTAGTTATTAATAGTAATCAATTACGGGGTCATTAGTTCATA
GCCCATATATGGAGTTCCGCGTTACATAACTTACGGTAAATGGCCCGCCTGGCTGACCGCCCAACGACCC
CCGCCCATTGACGTCAATAATGACGTATGTTCCCATAGTAACGCCAATAGGGACTTTCCATTGACGTCAA
TGGGTGGAGTATTTACGGTAAACTGCCCACTTGGCAGTACATCAAGTGTATCATATGCCAAGTACGCCCC
CTATTGACGTCAATGACGGTAAATGGCCCGCCTGGCATTATGCCCAGTACATGACCTTATGGGACTTTCC
TACTTGGCAGTACATCTACGTATTAGTCATCGCTATTACCATGGTGATGCGGTTTTGGCAGTACATCAAT
GGGCGTGGATAGCGGTTTGACTCACGGGGATTTCCAAGTCTCCACCCCATTGACGTCAATGGGAGTTTGT
TTTGGCACCAAAATCAACGGGACTTTCCAAAATGTCGTAACAACTCCGCCCCATTGACGCAAATGGGCGG
TAGGCGTGTACGGTGGGAGGTCTATATAAGCAGAGCTCGTTTAGTGAACCGTCAGATCGCCTGGAGACGC
CATCCACGCTGTTTTGACCTCCATAGAAGACACCGGGACCGATCCAGCCTCCGCGGCCGGGAACGGTGCA
TTGGAACGCGGATTCCCCGTGCCAAGAGTGACGTAAGTACCGCCTATAGAGTCTATAGGCCCACCCCCTT
GGCTTCGTTAGAACGCGGCTACAATTAATACATAACCTTATGTATCATACACATACGATTTAGGTGACAC
TATAGAATAACATCCACTTTGCCTTTCTCTCCACAGGTGTCCACTCCCAGGTCCAACTGCACCTCGGTTC
TATCGATTGAATTCACCATGGGCCTCCACCTCCGCCCCTACCGTGTGGGGCTGCTCCCGGATGGCCTCCT
GTTCCTCTTGCTGCTGCTAATGCTGCTCGCGGACCCAGCGCTCCCGGCCGGACGTCACCCCCCAGTGGTG
CTGGTCCCTGGTGATTTGGGTAACCAACTGGAAGCCAAGCTGGACAAGCCGACAGTGGTGCACTACCTCT
GCTCCAAGAAGACCGAAAGCTACTTCACAATCTGGCTGAACCTGGAACTGCTGCTGCCTGTCATCATTGA
CTGCTGGATTGACAATATCAGGCTGGTTTACAACAAAACATCCAGGGCCACCCAGTTTCCTGATGGTGTG
GATGTACGTGTCCCTGGCTTTGGGAAGACCTTCTCACTGGAGTTCCTGGACCCCAGCAAAAGCAGCGTGG
GTTCCTATTTCCACACCATGGTGGAGAGCCTTGTGGGCTGGGGCTACACACGGGGTGAGGATGTCCGAGG
GGCTCCCTATGACTGGCGCCGAGCCCCAAATGAAAACGGGCCCTACTTCCTGGCCCTCCGCGAGATGATC
GAGGAGATGTACCAGCTGTATGGGGGCCCCGTGGTGCTGGTTGCCCACGCTATGGGCAACATGTACACGC
TCTACTTTCTGCAGCGGCAGCCGCAGGCCTGGAAGGACAAGTATATCCGGGCCTTCGTGTCACTGGGTGC
GCCCTGGGGGGGCGTGGCCAAGACCCTGCGCGTCCTGGCTTCAGGAGACAACAACCGGATCCCAGTCATC
GGGCCCCTGAAGATCCGGGAGCAGCAGCGGTCAGCTGTCTCCACCAGCTGGCTGCTGCCCTACAACTACA
CATGGTCACCTGAGAAGGTGTTCGTGCAGACACCCACAATCAACTACACACTGCGGGACTACCGCAAGTT
CTTCCAGGACATCGGCTTTGAAGATGGCTGGCTCATGCGGCAGGACACAGAAGGGCTGGTGGAAGCCACG
ATGCCACCTGGCGTGCAGCTGCACTGCCTCTATGGTACTGGCGTCCCCACACCAGACTCCTTCTACTATG
AGAGCTTCCCTGACCGTGACCCTAAAATCTGCTTTGGTGACGGCGATGGTACTGTGAACTTGAAGAGTGC
CCTGCAGTGCCAGGCCTGGCAGAGCCGCCAGGAGCACCAAGTGTTGCTGCAGGAGCTGCCAGGCAGCGAG
CACATCGAGATGCTGGCCAACGCCACCACCCTGGCCTATCTGAAACGTGTGCTCCTTGGGCCCGGAGGTG
GAGGTAGTCATCATCACCATCACCACTAGGCGGCCGCTAAGTAAGTAAGGATCCCCAGCTTGGCCGCCAT
GGCCCAACTTGTTTATTGCAGCTTATAATGGTTACAAATAAAGCAATAGCATCACAAATTTCACAAATAA
AGCATTTTTTTCACTGCATTCTAGTTGTGGTTTGTCCAAACTCATCAATGTATCTTATCATGTCTGGATC
GGGAATTAATTCGGCGCAGCACCATGGCCTGAAATAACCTCTGAAAGAGGAACTTGGTTAGGTACCTTCT
GAGGCGGAAAGAACCAGCTGTGGAATGTGTGTCAGTTAGGGTGTGGAAAGTCCCCAGGCTCCCCAGCAGG
CAGAAGTATGCAAAGCATGCATCTCAATTAGTCAGCAACCAGGTGTGGAAAGTCCCCAGGCTCCCCAGCA
GGCAGAAGTATGCAAAGCATGCATCTCAATTAGTCAGCAACCATAGTCCCGCCCCTAACTCCGCCCATCC
CGCCCCTAACTCCGCCCAGTTCCGCCCATTCTCCGCCCCATGGCTGACTAATTTTTTTTATTTATGCAGA
GGCCGAGGCCGCCTCGGCCTCTGAGCTATTCCAGAAGTAGTGAGGAGGCTTTTTTGGAGGCCTAGGCTTT
TGCAAAAAGCTGTTAACAGCTTGGCACTGGCCGTCGTTTTACAACGTCGTGACTGGGAAAACCCTGGCGT
TACCCAACTTAATCGCCTTGCAGCACATCCCCCTTTCGCCAGCTGGCGTAATAGCGAAGAGGCCCGCACC
GATCGCCCTTCCCAACAGTTGCGCAGCCTGAATGGCGAATGGCGCCTGATGCGGTATTTTCTCCTTACGC
ATCTGTGCGGTATTTCACACCGCATA
[142 nt withheld, positions 3037-3178]
C
[141 nt withheld, positions 3180-3320]
CCTTTGACGTTGGAGTCCACGTTCTTT
[37 nt withheld, positions 3348-3384]
ACCCTATCTCGGGCTATTCTTTTGATTTATAAGGGATTTTGCCGATTTCGGCCTATTGGTTAAAAAATGA
GCTGATTTAACAAAAATTTAACGCGAATTTTAACAAAATATTAACGTTTACAATTTTATGGTGCACTCTC
AGTACAATCTGCTCTGATGCCGCATAGTTAAGCCAGCCCCGACACCCGCCAACACCCGCTGACGCGCCCT
GACGGGCTTGTCTGCTCCCGGCATCCGCTTACAGACAAGCTGTGACCGTCTCCGGGAGCTGCATGTGTCA
GAGGTTTTCACCGTCATCACCGAAACGCGCGAGACGAAAGGGCCTCGTGATACGCCTATTTTTATAGGTT
AATGTCATGATAATAATGGTTTCTTAGACGTCAGGTGGCACTTTTCGGGGAAATGTGCGCGGAACCCCTA
TTTGTTTATTTTTCTAAATACATTCAAATATGTATCCGCTCATGAGACAATAACCCTGATAAATGCTTCA
ATAATATTGAAAAAGGAAGAGTATGAGTATTCAACATTTCCGTGTCGCCCTTATTCCCTTTTTTGCGGCA
TTTTGCCTTCCTGTTTTTGCTCACCCAGAAACGCTGGTGAAAGTAAAAGATGCTGAAGATCAGTTGGGTG
CACGAGTGGGTTACATCGAACTGGATCTCAACAGCGGTAAGATCCTTGAGAGTTTTCGCCCCGAAGAACG
TTTTCCAATGATGAGCACTTTTAAAGTTCTGCTATGTGGCGCGGTATTATCCCGTATTGACGCCGGGCAA
GAGCAACTCGGTCGCCGCATACACTATTCTCAGAATGACTTGGTTGAGTACTCACCAGTCACAGAAAAGC
ATCTTACGGATGGCATGACAGTAAGAGAATTATGCAGTGCTGCCATAACCATGAGTGATAACACTGCGGC
CAACTTACTTCTGACAACGATCGGAGGACCGAAGGAGCTAACCGCTTTTTTGCACAACATGGGGGATCAT
GTAACTCGCCTTGATCGTTGGGAACCGGAGCTGAATGAAGCCATACCAAACGACGAGCGTGACACCACGA
TGCCTGTAGCAATGGCAACAACGTTGCGCAAACTATTAACTGGCGAACTACTTACTCTAGCTTCCCGGCA
ACAATTAATAGACTGGATGGAGGCGGATAAAGTTGCAGGACCACTTCTGCGCTCGGCCCTTCCGGCTGGC
TGGTTTATTGCTGATAAATCTGGAGCCGGTGAGCGTGGGTCTCGCGGTATCATTGCAGCACTGGGGCCAG
ATGGTAAGCCCTCCCGTATCGTAGTTATCTACACGACGGGGAGTCAGGCAACTATGGATGAACGAAATAG
ACAGATCGCTGAGATAGGTGCCTCACTGATTAAGCATTGGTAACTGTCAGACCAAGTTTACTCATATATA
CTTTAGATTGATTTAAAACTTCATTTTTAATTTAAAAGGATCTAGGTGAAGATCCTTTTTGATAATCTCA
TGACCAAAATCCCTTAACGTGAGTTTTCGTTCCACTGAGCGTCAGACCCCGTAGAAAAGATCAAAGGATC
TTCTTGAGATCCTTTTTTTCTGCGCGTAATCTGCTGCTTGCAAACAAAAAAACCACCGCTACCAGCGGTG
GTTTGTTTGCCGGATCAAGAGCTACCAACTCTTTTTCCGAAGGTAACTGGCTTCAGCAGAGCGCAGATAC
CAAATACTGTTCTTCTAGTGTAGCCGTAGTTAGGCCACCACTTCAAGAACTCTGTAGCACCGCCTACATA
CCTCGCTCTGCTAATCCTGTTACCAGTGGCTGCTGCCAGTGGCGATAAGTCGTGTCTTACCGGGTTGGAC
TCAAGACGATAGTTACCGGATAAGGCGCAGCGGTCGGGCTGAACGGGGGGTTCGTGCACACAGCCCAGCT
TGGAGCGAACGACCTACACCGAACTGAGATACCTACAGCGTGAGCTATGAGAAAGCGCCACGCTTCCCGA
AGGGAGAAAGGCGGACAGGTATCCGGTAAGCGGCAGGGTCGGAACAGGAGAGCGCACGAGGGAGCTTCCA
GGGGGAAACGCCTGGTATCTTTATAGTCCTGTCGGGTTTCGCCACCTCTGACTTGAGCGTCGATTTTTGT
GATGCTCGTCAGGGGGGCGGAGCCTATGGAAAAACGCCAGCAACGCGGCCTTTTTACGGTTCCTGGCCTT
TTGCTGGCCTTTTGCTCACATGTTCTTTCCTGCGTTATCCCCTGATTCTGTGGATAACCGTATTACCGCC
TTTGAGTGAGCTGATACCGCTCGCCGCAGCCGAACGACCGAGCGCAGCGAGTCAGTGAGCGAGGAAGCGG
AAGAGCGCCCAATACGCAAACCGCCTCTCCCCGCGCGTTGGCCGATTCATTAATGCAGCTGGCACGACAG
GTTTCCCGACTGGAAAGCGGGCAGTGAGCGCAACGCAATTAATGTGAGTTAGCTCACTCATTAGGCACCC
CAGGCTTTACACTTTATGCTTCCGGCTCGTATGTTGTGTGGAATTGTGAGCGGATAACAATTTCACACAG
GAAACAGCTATGACATGATTACGAATTAA
