>Addgene plasmid #213605 | pRK5-PLA2G15-6xHis S198A | depositor partial sequence | sequence record 416637 | pRK5 homology and PLA2G15-6xHis S198A
TCCCAGGTCCAACTGCACCTCGGTTCTATCGATTGAATTCACCATGGGCCTCCACCTCCGCCCCTACCGT
GTGGGGCTGCTCCCGGATGGCCTCCTGTTCCTCTTGCTGCTGCTAATGCTGCTCGCGGACCCAGCGCTCC
CGGCCGGACGTCACCCCCCAGTGGTGCTGGTCCCTGGTGATTTGGGTAACCAACTGGAAGCCAAGCTGGA
CAAGCCGACAGTGGTGCACTACCTCTGCTCCAAGAAGACCGAAAGCTACTTCACAATCTGGCTGAACCTG
GAACTGCTGCTGCCTGTCATCATTGACTGCTGGATTGACAATATCAGGCTGGTTTACAACAAAACATCCA
GGGCCACCCAGTTTCCTGATGGTGTGGATGTACGTGTCCCTGGCTTTGGGAAGACCTTCTCACTGGAGTT
CCTGGACCCCAGCAAAAGCAGCGTGGGTTCCTATTTCCACACCATGGTGGAGAGCCTTGTGGGCTGGGGC
TACACACGGGGTGAGGATGTCCGAGGGGCTCCCTATGACTGGCGCCGAGCCCCAAATGAAAACGGGCCCT
ACTTCCTGGCCCTCCGCGAGATGATCGAGGAGATGTACCAGCTGTATGGGGGCCCCGTGGTGCTGGTTGC
CCACGCTATGGGCAACATGTACACGCTCTACTTTCTGCAGCGGCAGCCGCAGGCCTGGAAGGACAAGTAT
ATCCGGGCCTTCGTGTCACTGGGTGCGCCCTGGGGGGGCGTGGCCAAGACCCTGCGCGTCCTGGCTTCAG
GAGACAACAACCGGATCCCAGTCATCGGGCCCCTGAAGATCCGGGAGCAGCAGCGGTCAGCTGTCTCCAC
CAGCTGGCTGCTGCCCTACAACTACACATGGTCACCTGAGAAGGTGTTCGTGCAGACACCCACAATCAAC
TACACACTGCGGGACTACCGCAAGTTCTTCCAGGACATCGGCTTTGAAGATGGCTGGCTCATGCGGCAGG
ACACAGAAGGGCTGGTGGAAGCCACGATGCCACCTGGCGTGCAGCTGCACTGCCTCTATGGTACTGGCGT
CCCCACACCAGACTCCTTCTACTATGAGAGCTTCCCTGACCGTGACCCTAAAATCTGCTTTGGTGACGGC
GATGGTACTGTGAACTTGAAGAGTGCCCTGCAGTGCCAGGCCTGGCAGAGCCGCCAGGAGCACCAAGTGT
TGCTGCAGGAGCTGCCAGGCAGCGAGCACATCGAGATGCTGGCCAACGCCACCACCCTGGCCTATCTGAA
ACGTGTGCTCCTTGGGCCCGGAGGTGGAGGTAGTCATCATCACCATCACCACTAGGCGGCCGCTA
